Addgene plasmid #228117: pAGK57
Purpose: Express node 482 retron with split retron ncRNA and gRNA to edit (10bp barcode) EMX1 gene in human cells
Depositing lab: Seth Shipman. Depositing organization: J. David Gladstone Institutes. Publication: An experimental census of retrons for DNA production and genome editing. Khan AG, Rojas-Montero M, Gonzalez-Delgado A, Lopez SC, Fang RF, Crawford KD, Shipman SL. Nat Biotechnol. 2024 Sep 17. doi: 10.1038/s41587-024-02384-z. PubMed 39289529.
Backbone
  Vector backbone: pFUGW-H1 (Addgene plasmid #25870)
  Backbone size w/o insert (bp): 4363
  Total vector size (bp): 6378
  Vector type: Mammalian Expression
Growth in bacteria
  Bacterial resistance: Ampicillin, 100 μg/mL
  Growth temperature: 37°C
  Growth strain: DH5alpha
  Copy number: High Copy
Gene/Insert
  Gene/Insert name: Retron node 482, split retron ncRNA and gRNA to edit EMX1 gene (10bp barcode) in human cells
  Species: H. sapiens (human)
  Insert size (bp): 2012
  Promoter: CAG for RT, U6/H1 for ncRNA/gRNA
  Cloning method: Gibson Cloning
  Sequencing primers: 5′ U6; 3′ M13R
Terms and licenses: Academic/Nonprofit Terms; Industry Terms: Not Available to Industry
How to cite: pAGK57 was a gift from Seth Shipman (Addgene plasmid # 228117 ; http://n2t.net/addgene:228117 ; RRID:Addgene_228117)
