[The description below was written by a language model from this plasmid's Addgene catalogue record and pLannotate feature annotations shown in this document.]
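Description:
pAGK57 is a mammalian expression plasmid of 6,378 bp built by Gibson assembly on a pFUGW-H1-derived backbone and designed for retron-based precise genome editing in human cells. It is propagated in E. coli as a high-copy plasmid through a ColE1/pUC-type origin and selected with ampicillin via the β-lactamase gene. Although the parental backbone comes from a lentiviral vector, the annotated feature table shows no LTRs, packaging signal or other lentiviral elements, so the construct appears to be meant for direct transfection. An SV40 origin and poly(A) signal and short lac-region remnants are carried over in the backbone. No mammalian selection marker or reporter is annotated.

The payload consists of three transcription units. A CAG promoter (CMV enhancer, chicken β-actin promoter and chimeric intron) drives the reverse transcriptase of the "node 482" retron. That coding sequence is not itself annotated, but it presumably occupies the gap between the intron and the bGH polyadenylation signal. Downstream, the two RNA components are expressed separately ("split") from Pol III promoters. The U6 promoter precedes a region with EMX1 homology, consistent with the retron ncRNA modified to encode a repair template. The annotation tool labelled this region as a zebrafish emx1 fragment, but the record specifies human EMX1. The H1 promoter precedes a Streptococcus pyogenes tracrRNA-type scaffold, consistent with the Cas9 guide RNA.

In use, the reverse transcriptase copies the ncRNA into multicopy single-stranded DNA, which serves as donor to install a 10 bp barcode at the guide-targeted EMX1 site. No Cas9 gene is annotated or listed, so the nuclease would apparently have to be supplied separately. The plasmid belongs to a survey comparing retrons for DNA production and editing.
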