Features (pLannotate 1.2.2; 19 found; start..end, strand, type, name):
    368..645     +  promoter       chicken β-actin promoter: No description available
    646..1662    +  intron         chimeric intron: chimera between introns from chicken β-actin and rabbit β-globin
   2735..2959    +  polyA_signal   bGH poly(A) signal: bovine growth hormone polyadenylation signal
   2994..3234    +  promoter       U6 promoter: RNA polymerase III promoter for human U6 snRNA
   3329..3460    +  CDS            emx1 (fragment): EMX1_DANRE - Experimental evidence at transcript level: Swiss-Prot protein existence level 2. May function in combinations with OTX1/2 to specify cell fates in the developing central nervous system. From Danio rerio (Zebrafish) (Brachydanio rerio).
   3509..3723    +  promoter       H1 promoter: human H1 RNA promoter
   3766..3833    +  misc_RNA       tracrRNA (fragment): trans-activating CRISPR RNA for the Streptococcus pyogenes CRISPR/Cas9 system
   3887..3903    -  protein_bind   lac operator: The lac repressor binds to the lac operator to inhibit transcription in E. coli. This inhibition can be relieved by adding lactose or isopropyl-β-D-thiogalactopyranoside (IPTG). lac repressor encoded by lacI
   3911..3941    -  promoter       lac promoter: promoter for the E. coli lac operon
   3956..3977    -  protein_bind   CAP binding site: CAP binding activates transcription in the presence of cAMP. E. coli catabolite activator protein
   3990..4029    -  CDS            lacI (fragment): lac repressor; lacI; The lac repressor binds to the lac operator to inhibit transcription in E. coli. This inhibition can be relieved by adding lactose or isopropyl-β-D-thiogalactopyranoside (IPTG).
   4036..4058    +  promoter       SV40 promoter (fragment): SV40 enhancer and early promoter
   4082..4217    +  rep_origin     SV40 ori: SV40 origin of replication
   4237..4371    +  polyA_signal   SV40 poly(A) signal: SV40 polyadenylation signal
   4373..4427    -  CDS            lacI (fragment): lac repressor; lacI; The lac repressor binds to the lac operator to inhibit transcription in E. coli. This inhibition can be relieved by adding lactose or isopropyl-β-D-thiogalactopyranoside (IPTG).
   4610..5198    -  rep_origin     ori: high-copy-number ColE1/pMB1/pBR322/pUC origin of replication
   5369..6229    -  CDS            AmpR: β-lactamase; bla; confers resistance to ampicillin, carbenicillin, and related antibiotics
   6230..6334    -  promoter       AmpR promoter: bla
   6365..366     +  enhancer       CMV enhancer (across the origin): human cytomegalovirus immediate early enhancer
>Addgene plasmid #228117 | pAGK57 | addgene full sequence | sequence record 455407 | Addgene NGS Result
ACTAGTTATTAATAGTAATCAATTACGGGGTCATTAGTTCATAGCCCATATATGGAGTTCCGCGTTACAT
AACTTACGGTAAATGGCCCGCCTGGCTGACCGCCCAACGACCCCCGCCCATTGACGTCAATAATGACGTA
TGTTCCCATAGTAACGCCAATAGGGACTTTCCATTGACGTCAATGGGTGGAGTATTTACGGTAAACTGCC
CACTTGGCAGTACATCAAGTGTATCATATGCCAAGTACGCCCCCTATTGACGTCAATGACGGTAAATGGC
CCGCCTGGCATTATGCCCAGTACATGACCTTATGGGACTTTCCTACTTGGCAGTACATCTACGTATTAGT
CATCGCTATTACCATGGTCGAGGTGAGCCCCACGTTCTGCTTCACTCTCCCCATCTCCCCCCCCTCCCCA
CCCCCAATTTTGTATTTATTTATTTTTTAATTATTTTGTGCAGCGATGGGGGCGGGGGGGGGGGGGGGGC
GCGCGCCAGGCGGGGCGGGGCGGGGCGAGGGGCGGGGCGGGGCGAGGCGGAGAGGTGCGGCGGCAGCCAA
TCAGAGCGGCGCGCTCCGAAAGTTTCCTTTTATGGCGAGGCGGCGGCGGCGGCGGCCCTATAAAAAGCGA
AGCGCGCGGCGGGCGGGAGTCGCTGCGCGCTGCCTTCGCCCCGTGCCCCGCTCCGCCGCCGCCTCGCGCC
GCCCGCCCCGGCTCTGACTGACCGCGTTACTCCCACAGGTGAGCGGGCGGGACGGCCCTTCTCCTCCGGG
CTGTAATTAGCGCTTGGTTTAATGACGGCTTGTTTCTTTTCTGTGGCTGCGTGAAAGCCTTGAGGGGCTC
CGGGAGGGCCCTTTGTGCGGGGGGAGCGGCTCGGGGGGTGCGTGCGTGTGTGTGTGCGTGGGGAGCGCCG
CGTGCGGCTCCGCGCTGCCCGGCGGCTGTGAGCGCTGCGGGCGCGGCGCGGGGCTTTGTGCGCTCCGCAG
TGTGCGCGAGGGGAGCGCGGCCGGGGGCGGTGCCCCGCGGTGCGGGGGGGGCTGCGAGGGGAACAAAGGC
TGCGTGCGGGGTGTGTGCGTGGGGGGGTGAGCAGGGGGTGTGGGCGCGTCGGTCGGGCTGCAACCCCCCC
TGCACCCCCCTCCCCGAGTTGCTGAGCACGGCCCGGCTTCGGGTGCGGGGCTCCGTACGGGGCGTGGCGC
GGGGCTCGCCGTGCCGGGCGGGGGGTGGCGGCAGGTGGGGGTGCCGGGCGGGGCGGGGCCGCCTCGGGCC
GGGGAGGGCTCGGGGGAGGGGCGCGGCGGCCCCCGGAGCGCCGGCGGCTGTCGAGGCGCGGCGAGCCGCA
GCCATTGCCTTTTATGGTAATCGTGCGAGAGGGCGCAGGGACTTCCTTTGTCCCAAATCTGTGCGGAGCC
GAAATCTGGGAGGCGCCGCCGCACCCCCTCTAGCGGGCGCGGGGCGAAGCGGTGCGGCGCCGGCAGGAAG
GAAATGGGCGGGGAGGGCCTTCGTGCGTCGCCGCGCCGCCGTCCCCTTCTCCCTCTCCAGCCTCGGGGCT
GTCCGCGGGGGGACGGCTGCCTTCGGGGGGGACGGGGCAGGGCGGGGTTCGGCTTCTGGCGTGTGACCGG
CGGCTCTAGAGCCTCTGCTAACCATGTTCATGCCTTCTTCTTTTTCCTACAGCTCCTGGGCAACGTGCTG
GTTATTGTGCTGTCTCATCATTTTGGCAAAGAATTGAGCTCGATATCGGTACGCCACCATGCTGGATGCT
GACATTATCAAGATTTCCGAGGCTTTGGATGTCCCCGTGAACAAGCTCTACATGCTGAGCAATAACTACA
AGCCTCGTAAAAAGCGCCGTGGCAGCACATACGAAAACTACCATACCGTTGTAATCCATCACGGACGTGG
TCACAAAAACCGTAGGCTCAGCGTTCCTAACGCGTTTCTGAAGATGGTGCAGAGACGCATTCTGGAGTGC
TATTTGTATCAGCTCGAGGTGAGCGACCACTCTACGGCCTACTGCAAGGGGAAGAGCCTGCTCGATAATG
CCAGTCCCCACGTGGGTAAGGAATGCGTTTTGAAGCTGGACATCTCCCATTTTTTCGACAGCATCGACGA
TGACATGGTTTATCTGGTGATGAAACATCTTGGGCTGTCTGTCCCAGCAACAGCTCTCCTGACCCACCTG
TGCACTTACAAAACCCGCCTGCCGCAGGGGGCACCTACAAGCCCCTACATCGCCAACCTGGTGATGAAGC
AGTTCGACGAAAAGCTGGGCTGTTGGTGCCGCCGGAACAATATCACCTACACTCGCTACTGCGATGACAT
GACTTTCTCCGGCACAAAATCCGCGATTAGAGAGAGTAGAATTATCTCCAAGGTGCGCAGTAAACTGTAC
CACATGGGTTTCACCCTCAACGACAAAAAGACAGTGTTTATCTCTTCCAGTCAGCAACAGAGAGTTACAG
GTATTGTAGTGAACGAGAAACCCGTACTGAGCCGCTCTCAACGCAGGGCTATCCGCCAAGAGGTATATTA
CTGCCAGAAGTACGGCGCTGTCGAGTCTATCAATCGTAAGGGTCTCGACATCCCTTCCGATAAGTATCTG
CGTTCACTTCTCGGCCAGATCGCATTTGCTATGCAGATCGGCCCCGATAACGCCGAGATGCGGCGTTACT
TCGATACCATCAAGAACCTCATCCCACCAAAGAAGAAAAGAAAGGTCTGATCCCGGTTAGTAATGAGTTT
AAACCTGTGCCTTCTAGTTGCCAGCCATCTGTTGTTTGCCCCTCCCCCGTGCCTTCCTTGACCCTGGAAG
GTGCCACTCCCACTGTCCTTTCCTAATAAAATGAGGAAATTGCATCGCATTGTCTGAGTAGGTGTCATTC
TATTCTGGGGGGTGGGGTGGGGCAGGACAGCAAGGGGGAGGATTGGGAAGACAATAGCAGGCATGCTGGG
GATGCGGTGGGCTCTATGGAGATCTGCGAAATCGGATCCAGCTGAATCTAAGTGAGGGCCTATTTCCCAT
GATTCCTTCATATTTGCATATACGATACAAGGCTGTTAGAGAGATAATTGGAATTAATTTGACTGTAAAC
ACAAAGATATTAGTACAAAATACGTGACGTAGAAAGTAATAATTTCTTGGGTAGTTTGCAGTTTTAAAAT
TATGTTTTAAAATGGACTATCATATGCTTACCGTAACTTGAAAGTATTTCGATTTCTTGGCTTTATATAT
CTTGTGGAAAGGACGAAACCGTAAAACAGCCGTCGGCAGCGAATTTGCACAAGCAAAGCTGCGGCGAGTC
GCCGCGGATGATTTCAGGAATATTACCGATATAAAAAGTTCACAAACGGCAGAAGCTGGAGGAGGAAGGG
CCTGAGTCCGAGCAGAAGAACCTGTTCGGAAAAGTTCTCCCATCACATCAACCGGTGGCGCATTGCCACG
AAGCAGGCCAATGGGGAGGACATCGATGTCAGAACATTTTAATGCTTTTGTGCCGTCGGCTGTTTTACGG
TTTTTTTTGAACGCTGACGTCATCAACCCGCTCCAAGGAATCGCGGGCCCAGTGTCACTAGGCGGGAACA
CCCAGCGCGCGTGCGCCCTGGCAGGAAGATGGCTGTGAGGGACAGGGGAGTGGCGCCCTGCAATATTTGC
ATGTCGCTATGTGTTCTGGGAAATCACCATAAACGTGAAATGTCTTTGGATTTGGGAATCTTATAAGTTC
TGTATGAGACCACGAAAGAGTCCGAGCAGAAGAAGAAGTTTCAGAGCTATGCTGGAAACAGCATAGCAAG
TTGAAATAAGGCTAGTCCGTTATCAACTTGAAAAAGTGGCACCGAGTCGGTGCTTTTTTTTTTTTAGCTT
GGCGTAATCATGGTCATAGCTGTTTCCTGTGTGAAATTGTTATCCGCTCACAATTCCACACAACATACGA
GCCGGAAGCATAAAGTGTAAAGCCTGGGGTGCCTAATGAGTGAGCTAACTCACATTAATTGCGTTGCGCT
CACTGCCCGCTTTCCAGTCGGGAAACCTGTCGTGCCAGCGGATCCGCATCTCAATTAGTCAGCAACCATA
GTCCCGCCCCTAACTCCGCCCATCCCGCCCCTAACTCCGCCCAGTTCCGCCCATTCTCCGCCCCATGGCT
GACTAATTTTTTTTATTTATGCAGAGGCCGAGGCCGCCTCGGCCTCTGAGCTATTCCAGAAGTAGTGAGG
AGGCTTTTTTGGAGGCCTAGGCTTTTGCAAAAAGCTAACTTGTTTATTGCAGCTTATAATGGTTACAAAT
AAAGCAATAGCATCACAAATTTCACAAATAAAGCATTTTTTTCACTGCATTCTAGTTGTGGTTTGTCCAA
ACTCATCAATGTATCTTATCATGTCTGGATCCGCTGCATTAATGAATCGGCCAACGCGCGGGGAGAGGCG
GTTTGCGTATTGGGCGCTCTTCCGCTTCCTCGCTCACTGACTCGCTGCGCTCGGTCGTTCGGCTGCGGCG
AGCGGTATCAGCTCACTCAAAGGCGGTAATACGGTTATCCACAGAATCAGGGGATAACGCAGGAAAGAAC
ATGTGAGCAAAAGGCCAGCAAAAGGCCAGGAACCGTAAAAAGGCCGCGTTGCTGGCGTTTTTCCATAGGC
TCCGCCCCCCTGACGAGCATCACAAAAATCGACGCTCAAGTCAGAGGTGGCGAAACCCGACAGGACTATA
AAGATACCAGGCGTTTCCCCCTGGAAGCTCCCTCGTGCGCTCTCCTGTTCCGACCCTGCCGCTTACCGGA
TACCTGTCCGCCTTTCTCCCTTCGGGAAGCGTGGCGCTTTCTCATAGCTCACGCTGTAGGTATCTCAGTT
CGGTGTAGGTCGTTCGCTCCAAGCTGGGCTGTGTGCACGAACCCCCCGTTCAGCCCGACCGCTGCGCCTT
ATCCGGTAACTATCGTCTTGAGTCCAACCCGGTAAGACACGACTTATCGCCACTGGCAGCAGCCACTGGT
AACAGGATTAGCAGAGCGAGGTATGTAGGCGGTGCTACAGAGTTCTTGAAGTGGTGGCCTAACTACGGCT
ACACTAGAAGAACAGTATTTGGTATCTGCGCTCTGCTGAAGCCAGTTACCTTCGGAAAAAGAGTTGGTAG
CTCTTGATCCGGCAAACAAACCACCGCTGGTAGCGGTGGTTTTTTTGTTTGCAAGCAGCAGATTACGCGC
AGAAAAAAAGGATCTCAAGAAGATCCTTTGATCTTTTCTACGGGGTCTGACGCTCAGTGGAACGAAAACT
CACGTTAAGGGATTTTGGTCATGAGATTATCAAAAAGGATCTTCACCTAGATCCTTTTAAATTAAAAATG
AAGTTTTAAATCAATCTAAAGTATATATGAGTAAACTTGGTCTGACAGTTACCAATGCTTAATCAGTGAG
GCACCTATCTCAGCGATCTGTCTATTTCGTTCATCCATAGTTGCCTGACTCCCCGTCGTGTAGATAACTA
CGATACGGGAGGGCTTACCATCTGGCCCCAGTGCTGCAATGATACCGCGAGACCCACGCTCACCGGCTCC
AGATTTATCAGCAATAAACCAGCCAGCCGGAAGGGCCGAGCGCAGAAGTGGTCCTGCAACTTTATCCGCC
TCCATCCAGTCTATTAATTGTTGCCGGGAAGCTAGAGTAAGTAGTTCGCCAGTTAATAGTTTGCGCAACG
TTGTTGCCATTGCTACAGGCATCGTGGTGTCACGCTCGTCGTTTGGTATGGCTTCATTCAGCTCCGGTTC
CCAACGATCAAGGCGAGTTACATGATCCCCCATGTTGTGCAAAAAAGCGGTTAGCTCCTTCGGTCCTCCG
ATCGTTGTCAGAAGTAAGTTGGCCGCAGTGTTATCACTCATGGTTATGGCAGCACTGCATAATTCTCTTA
CTGTCATGCCATCCGTAAGATGCTTTTCTGTGACTGGTGAGTACTCAACCAAGTCATTCTGAGAATAGTG
TATGCGGCGACCGAGTTGCTCTTGCCCGGCGTCAATACGGGATAATACCGCGCCACATAGCAGAACTTTA
AAAGTGCTCATCATTGGAAAACGTTCTTCGGGGCGAAAACTCTCAAGGATCTTACCGCTGTTGAGATCCA
GTTCGATGTAACCCACTCGTGCACCCAACTGATCTTCAGCATCTTTTACTTTCACCAGCGTTTCTGGGTG
AGCAAAAACAGGAAGGCAAAATGCCGCAAAAAAGGGAATAAGGGCGACACGGAAATGTTGAATACTCATA
CTCTTCCTTTTTCAATATTATTGAAGCATTTATCAGGGTTATTGTCTCATGAGCGGATACATATTTGAAT
GTATTTAGAAAAATAAACAAATAGGGGTTCCGCGCACATTTCCCCGAAAAGTGCCACCTGGGTCGACATT
GATTATTG
